Addgene plasmid #182516: C-SWAT IAA17-6FLAG
Purpose: C-SWAT compatible vector for C-terminal tagging with IAA17 (Auxin-Inducible Degron) and 6FLAG. ARF16(PB1)-P2A-osTIR1 has SIR4 homology arms for genome integration.
Depositing lab: Rob Mitra. Depositing organization: Washington University in Saint Louis. Publication: A Suite of New Strain Construction Vectors for Gene Expression Knockdown in Budding Yeast. Shively CA, Dong F, Mitra RD. ACS Synth Biol. 2023 Jan 17. doi: 10.1021/acssynbio.2c00547. PubMed 36650116.
Backbone
  Vector backbone: pMaM482
  Total vector size (bp): 9882
  Vector type: Yeast Expression
  Selectable markers: MET/CYS
Growth in bacteria
  Bacterial resistance: Ampicillin, 100 μg/mL
  Growth temperature: 37°C
  Growth strain: DH5alpha
  Copy number: Unknown
Gene/Insert
  Gene/Insert name: IAA17
  Tag / fusion protein: 6FLAG
Terms and licenses: Academic/Nonprofit Terms; Industry Terms: Not Available to Industry
How to cite: C-SWAT IAA17-6FLAG was a gift from Rob Mitra (Addgene plasmid # 182516 ; http://n2t.net/addgene:182516 ; RRID:Addgene_182516)
