[The description below was written by a language model from this plasmid's Addgene catalogue record and pLannotate feature annotations shown in this document.]
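Description:
C-SWAT IAA17-6FLAG is a budding yeast donor plasmid built on the pMaM482 backbone for the C-SWAT tag-swapping system, in which a generic acceptor module placed at the 3' end of a yeast gene is exchanged for a new C-terminal tag supplied from a plasmid. The recorded size is about 9.9 kb. It is a shuttle vector. In E. coli it is maintained through a high-copy ColE1/pUC-type origin and selected with ampicillin via the AmpR β-lactamase gene, and it also carries an f1 origin and pBluescript-derived remnants (lacZα fragment, lac promoter/operator, T7 and T3 promoters). In yeast a CEN/ARS element supports low-copy episomal maintenance. The MET17 (MET15) gene, with part of its own methionine-repressible promoter, provides methionine/cysteine prototrophy as the selectable marker.

The tagging payload is the Arabidopsis IAA17 coding sequence, which acts as an auxin-inducible degron, followed by six annotated FLAG epitope repeats for detection of the tagged protein. A short lox2272-like fragment is annotated between the two, and the record does not explain its role. Downstream, an ADH1 promoter drives a second cassette that the catalogue describes as ARF16(PB1)-P2A-osTIR1. The automated annotation labels the ARF portion as an ARF19 fragment, probably a homology-based call, and also detects a partial HA tag and an SV40 NLS ahead of the rice OsTIR1 F-box protein. OsTIR1 recruits degron-tagged proteins to a ubiquitin ligase in the presence of auxin. According to the catalogue, this cassette is flanked by SIR4 homology arms for genomic integration, although these arms are not annotated in the feature table. The plasmid belongs to a suite of vectors for building auxin-controlled knockdown strains.
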