Features (pLannotate 1.2.2; 33 found; start..end, strand, type, name):
    137..184     +  misc_feature   bom (fragment): basis of mobility region from pBR322
    190..206     +  promoter       URA3 promoter (fragment): S. cerevisiae URA3
    207..439     +  promoter       MET17 promoter (fragment): S. cerevisiae MET17; expression is repressed by methionine; MET15; MET25
    440..1774    +  CDS            MET17: O-acetylserine and O-acetylhomoserine sulfhydrylase, required for sulfur amino acid synthesis; S. cerevisiae MET17 MET15; MET25
   1829..1878    +  misc_feature   bom (fragment): basis of mobility region from pBR322
   1906..2334    -  rep_origin     f1 ori (sequence partly withheld): f1 bacteriophage origin of replication; arrow indicates direction of (+) strand synthesis
   2338..2493    -  CDS            lacZα (fragment): LacZα fragment of β-galactosidase; lacZ fragment
   2501..2519    +  promoter       T7 promoter: promoter for bacteriophage T7 RNA polymerase
   2528..2588    -  misc_feature   MCS (fragment): pBluescript multiple cloning site
   2655..3335    +  CDS            IAA17: IAA17_ARATH - Also known as AXR3. Experimental evidence at protein level: Swiss-Prot protein existence level 1. Aux/IAA proteins are short-lived transcriptional factors that function as repressors of early auxin response genes at low auxin concentrations. Repression is thought to result from the interaction with auxin response factors (ARFs), proteins that bind to the auxin- responsive promoter element (AuxRE). Formation of heterodimers with ARF proteins may alter their ability to modulate early auxin response genes expression. From Arabidopsis thaliana (Mouse-ear cress).
   3346..3366    +  protein_bind   lox2272 (fragment): Cre-mediated recombination occurs in the 8-bp core sequence (GGATACTT). lox2272 sites are compatible with each other, but incompatible with loxP or loxN sites (Lee and Saito, 1988). Cre recombinase
   3384..3404    +  CDS            FLAG (fragment): FLAG® epitope tag, followed by an enterokinase cleavage site
   3414..3434    +  CDS            FLAG (fragment): FLAG® epitope tag, followed by an enterokinase cleavage site
   3444..3464    +  CDS            FLAG (fragment): FLAG® epitope tag, followed by an enterokinase cleavage site
   3474..3494    +  CDS            FLAG (fragment): FLAG® epitope tag, followed by an enterokinase cleavage site
   3504..3524    +  CDS            FLAG (fragment): FLAG® epitope tag, followed by an enterokinase cleavage site
   3534..3554    +  CDS            FLAG (fragment): FLAG® epitope tag, followed by an enterokinase cleavage site
   4047..4443    +  promoter       ADH1 promoter: S. cerevisiae ADH1; promoter for alcohol dehydrogenase 1
   4519..5019    +  CDS            ARF19 (fragment): ARFS_ARATH - Also known as IAA22. Experimental evidence at protein level: Swiss-Prot protein existence level 1. Auxin response factors (ARFs) are transcriptional factors that bind specifically to the DNA sequence 5'-TGTCTC-3' found in the auxin-responsive promoter elements (AuxREs). Could act as transcriptional activator or repressor. Formation of heterodimers with Aux/IAA proteins may alter their ability to modulate early auxin response genes expression. Involved in ethylene responses. Regulates lateral root formation through direct regulation of LBD16 and/or LBD29. Functionally redundant wit
   5023..5048    +  CDS            3xHA (fragment): three tandem HA epitope tags
   5152..5171    +  CDS            SV40 NLS (fragment): nuclear localization signal of SV40 (simian virus 40) large T antigen
   5188..6909    +  CDS            OsTIR1: rice transport inhibitor response 1 protein F-box protein that mediates auxin-dependent interaction of a ubiquitin ligase with an auxin-inducible degron (Tan et al., 2007)
   7069..7091    -  misc_feature   MCS (fragment): pBluescript multiple cloning site
   7104..7122    -  promoter       T3 promoter: promoter for bacteriophage T3 RNA polymerase
   7167..7183    -  protein_bind   lac operator: The lac repressor binds to the lac operator to inhibit transcription in E. coli. This inhibition can be relieved by adding lactose or isopropyl-β-D-thiogalactopyranoside (IPTG). lac repressor encoded by lacI
   7191..7221    -  promoter       lac promoter: promoter for the E. coli lac operon
   7236..7257    -  protein_bind   CAP binding site: CAP binding activates transcription in the presence of cAMP. E. coli catabolite activator protein
   7270..7362    -  CDS            lacI (fragment): lac repressor; lacI; The lac repressor binds to the lac operator to inhibit transcription in E. coli. This inhibition can be relieved by adding lactose or isopropyl-β-D-thiogalactopyranoside (IPTG).
   7545..8133    -  rep_origin     ori: high-copy-number ColE1/pMB1/pBR322/pUC origin of replication
   8304..9164    -  CDS            AmpR: β-lactamase; bla; confers resistance to ampicillin, carbenicillin, and related antibiotics
   9165..9269    -  promoter       AmpR promoter: bla
   9306..9809    +  misc_feature   CEN/ARS: S. cerevisiae CEN6 centromere fused to an autonomously replicating sequence
   9877..35      +  CDS            rop (fragment) (across the origin): Rop protein, which maintains plasmids at low copy number; rop
>Addgene plasmid #182516 | C-SWAT IAA17-6FLAG | addgene full sequence | sequence record 367018 | Addgene NGS Result
TCGCGCGTTTCGGTGATGACGGTGAAAACCTCTGACACATGCAGCTCCCGGAGACGGTCACAGCTTGTCT
GTAAGCGGATGCCGGGAGCAGACAAGCCCGTCAGGGCGCGTCAGCGGGTGTTGGCGGGTGTCGGGGCTGG
CTTAACTATGCGGCATCAGAGCAGATTGTACTGAGAGTGCACCACGCTTTTCAATTCAATTCATCACCAT
CCTCATGAAAACTGTGTAACATAATAACCGAAGTGTCGAAAAGGTGGCACCTTGTCCAATTGAACACGCT
CGATGAAAAAAATAAGATATATATAAGGTTAAGTAAAGCGTCTGTTAGAAAGGAAGTTTTTCCTTTTTCT
TGCTCTCTTGTCTTTTCATCTACTATTTCCTTCGTGTAATACAGGGTCGTCAGATACATAGATACAATTC
TATTACCCCCATCCATACAATGCCATCTCATTTCGATACTGTTCAACTACACGCCGGCCAAGAGAACCCT
GGTGACAATGCTCACAGATCCAGAGCTGTACCAATTTACGCCACCACTTCTTATGTTTTCGAAAACTCTA
AGCATGGTTCGCAATTGTTTGGTCTAGAAGTTCCAGGTTACGTCTATTCCCGTTTCCAAAACCCAACCAG
TAATGTTTTGGAAGAAAGAATTGCTGCCTTAGAAGGTGGTGCTGCTGCTTTGGCTGTTTCCTCCGGTCAA
GCCGCTCAAACCCTTGCCATCCAAGGTTTGGCACACACTGGTGACAACATCGTTTCCACTTCTTACTTAT
ACGGTGGTACTTATAACCAGTTCAAAATCTCGTTCAAAAGATTTGGTATCGAGGCTAGATTTGTTGAAGG
TGACAATCCAGAAGAATTCGAAAAGGTCTTTGATGAAAGAACCAAGGCTGTTTATTTGGAAACCATTGGT
AATCCAAAGTACAATGTTCCGGATTTTGAAAAAATTGTTGCAATTGCTCACAAACACGGTATTCCAGTTG
TCGTTGACAACACATTTGGTGCCGGTGGTTACTTCTGTCAGCCAATTAAATACGGTGCTGATATTGTAAC
ACATTCTGCTACCAAATGGATTGGTGGTCATGGTACTACTATCGGTGGTATTATTGTTGACTCTGGTAAG
TTCCCATGGAAGGACTACCCAGAAAAGTTCCCTCAATTCTCTCAACCTGCCGAAGGATATCACGGTACTA
TCTACAATGAAGCCTACGGTAACTTGGCATACATCGTTCATGTTAGAACTGAACTATTAAGAGATTTGGG
TCCATTGATGAACCCATTTGCCTCTTTCTTGCTACTACAAGGTGTTGAAACATTATCTTTGAGAGCTGAA
AGACACGGTGAAAATGCATTGAAGTTAGCCAAATGGTTAGAACAATCCCCATACGTATCTTGGGTTTCAT
ACCCTGGTTTAGCATCTCATTCTCATCATGAAAATGCTAAGAAGTATCTATCTAACGGTTTCGGTGGTGT
CTTATCTTTCGGTGTAAAAGACTTACCAAATGCCGACAAGGAAACTGACCCATTCGAACTTTCTGGTGCT
CAAGTTGTTGACAATTTAAAGCTTGCCTCTAACTTGGCCAATGTTGGTGATGCCAAGACCTTAGTCATTG
CTCCATACTTCACTACCCACAAACAATTAAATGACAAAGAAAAGTTGGCATCTGGTGTTACCAAGGACTT
AATTCGTGTCTCTGTTGGTATCGAATTTATTGATGACATTATTGCAGACTTCCAGCAATCTTTTGAAACT
GTTTTCGCTGGCCAAAAACCATGAGTGTGCGTGATGAGTTGTAAAATTATGTATAAACCTACTTTCTCTC
ACAAGTACTGCGGTGTGAAATACCGCACAGATGCGTAAGGAGAAAATACCGCATCAGGAAATTGTAAGCG
TTAATATTTTGTTAAAATTCGCGTTAAATTTTTGTTAAATCAGCTCATTTTTTAACCAATAGGCCGAAAT
CGGCAAAATCCCTTATAAATCAAAAGAATAGACCGAGATAGGGT
[37 nt withheld, positions 2005-2041]
AAAGAACGTGGACTCCAACGTCAAAGG
[49 nt withheld, positions 2069-2117]
T
[91 nt withheld, positions 2119-2209]
G
[124 nt withheld, positions 2211-2334]
CCATTCGCCATTCAGGCTGCGCAACTGTTGGGAAGGGCGATCGGTGCGGGCCTCTTCGCTATTACGCCAG
CTGGCGAAAGGGGGATGTGCTGCAAGGCGATTAAGTTGGGTAACGCCAGGGTTTTCCCAGTCACGACGTT
GTAAAACGACGGCCAGTGAGCGCGCGTAATACGACTCACTATAGGGCGAATTGGGTACCGGGCCCCCCCT
CGAGGTCGACGGTATCGATAAGCTTGATATCGAATTCCTGCAGCTATATTACCCTGTTATCCCTACGTAC
GCTGCAGGTCGACGGTGGCGGTTCTGGCGGTGGCGGATCCGGCTCTGTTGAGTTAAACCTGCGTGAGACC
GAGCTATGTCTTGGTCTACCCGGTGGTGACACTGTAGCACCAGTGACAGGCAACAAAAGGGGCTTCAGCG
AGACTGTAGATCTGAAGCTAAACTTAAACAACGAACCAGCTAATAAGGAAGGTAGTACAACACATGATGT
GGTTACGTTTGACAGCAAGGAGAAGAGTGCCTGTCCCAAAGATCCGGCAAAGCCCCCGGCGAAGGCCCAG
GTTGTAGGTTGGCCTCCGGTAAGGTCCTATCGTAAAAACGTAATGGTTAGTTGTCAGAAGTCCAGCGGAG
GACCTGAAGCAGCGGCGTTCGTCAAAGTATCTATGGATGGCGCCCCATACTTGAGAAAGATAGACCTGCG
TATGTATAAGTCTTACGACGAGTTATCAAATGCGCTATCTAACATGTTCAGCAGTTTCACCATGGGCAAA
CATGGTGGTGAGGAGGGAATGATCGACTTCATGAACGAGAGAAAACTTATGGACCTGGTGAATAGCTGGG
ATTATGTCCCTAGCTACGAGGATAAAGACGGGGATTGGATGCTTGTGGGGGATGTTCCGTGGCCGATGTT
CGTCGATACGTGTAAGCGTCTGCGTCTAATGAAGGGCTCCGATGCTATTGGTTTAGCTCCGCGTGCTATG
GAAAAGTGTAAGTCCAGAGCTGTATCACCCGGGATACATTATACGAAGTTATGCATGCTCACTAGTGACT
ACAAGGACGACGATGACAAGTCTAGTGACTACAAGGACGACGATGACAAGTCTAGTGACTACAAGGACGA
CGATGACAAGTCTAGTGACTACAAGGACGACGATGACAAGTCTAGTGACTACAAGGACGACGATGACAAG
TCTAGTGACTACAAGGACGACGATGACAAGTCTAGATGAGGCGCGCTAGATCTGTTTAGCTTAAGAGTTC
TTCTTTGAGATATCGATTGAACGAGCTCGAATTCATCGATCTATATTACCCTGTTATCCCTAGCGTAACT
ATGCCAAATGACAATAAGACACCCAATAGGTCCAGCACTCCCAAGTTTACTAAAAAACCAGTAACCCCGA
ATGATAAAATTCCTGAAAGACGGGTGTACAATATGGACTTCCTCTTTTCTGGCAACCAAACCCATACATC
GGGATTCCTATAATACCTTCGTTGGTCTCCCTAACATGTAGGTGGCGGAGGGGAGATATACAATAGAACA
GATACCAGACAAGACATAATGGGCTAAACAAGACTACACCAATTACACTGCCTCATTGATGGTGGTACAT
AACGAACTAATACTGTAGCCCTAGACTTGATAGCCATCATCATATCGAAGTTTCACTACCCTTTTTCCAT
TTGCCATCTATTGAAGTAATAATAGGCGCATGCAACTTCTTTTCTTTTTTTTTCTTTTCTCTCTCCCCCG
TTGTTGTCTCACCATATCCGCAATGACAAAAAAATGATGGAAGACACTAAAGGAAAAAATTAACGACAAA
GACAGCACCAACAGATGTCGTTGTTCCAGAGCTGATGAGGGGTATCTCGAAGCACACGAAACTTTTTCCT
TCCTTCATTCACGCACACTACTCTCTAATGAGCAACGGTATACGGCCTTCCTTCCAGTTACTTGAATTTG
AAATAAAAAAAAGTTTGCTGTCTTGCTATCAAGTATAAATAGACCTGCAATTATTAATCTTTTGTTTCCT
CGTCATTGTTCTCGTTCCCTTTCTTCCTTGTTTCTTTTTCTGCACAATATTTCAAGCTATACCAAGCATA
CAATCAACTATCTCATATACAACTAGAATGCCCAAGAAGAAACGTAAGGTGGGTTCCACCCTTACGAGCG
GTCAACGTGACCACAGAGACGTTGAAAATGAGTTATCCAGTGCAGCTTTTAGCAGTCAAAGTTTCGGGGT
TCCAGATATGTCATTCAAACCGGGGTGCTCCAGTGACGTCGCAGTCACTGATGCGGGTATGCCTAGCCAA
GGGTTATGGAACAACCAGACGCAAAGGATGCGTACCTTCACTAAGGTCCAGAAAAGGGGCTCTGTTGGGA
GGAGTATCGACATCACCAGGTATCGTGATTACGATGAGCTACGTCATGATCTGGCATGTATGTTCGGCAT
ACAGGGGCAGTTAGAAGACCCTTATCGTATGGATTGGAAGTTAGTTTATGTGGATCACGAGAACGATATA
CTGTTGGTGGGCGACGACCCGTGGGAGGAATTTGTAGGTTGTGTTAAGTCTATCAAGATTCTATCTGCTG
CAGAGGTGCAGCAAATGAGCTTGGACGGGGATCTTGGTGGAGTTCCGCCCCAAACCCAGGCGTGCAGTGC
TTCAGACGATGCGAACGCTTGGAGAGGCTATCCCTACGACGTGCCTGATTATGCGGGTAGCGGGGCCACT
AACTTCAGCTTGTTGAAGCAGGCTGGCGATGTGGAGGAGAATCCAGGTCCGGCGGCTACCGATAAAGCGG
AATTAATTCCCGAGCCTCCAAAAAAGAAGAGAAAGGTCGAATTGGGTACCGCCACGTACTTCCCGGAGGA
GGTGGTGGAGCACATCTTCAGCTTCCTGCCGGCGCAGCGCGACCGCAACACGGTCTCGCTCGTCTGCAAG
GTGTGGTACGAGATCGAGAGGCTGAGCCGCCGCGGCGTCTTCGTGGGCAACTGCTACGCCGTGCGCGCCG
GCCGCGTCGCCGCGCGGTTCCCCAACGTGCGGGCGCTCACGGTGAAGGGGAAGCCCCACTTCGCCGACTT
CAACCTCGTGCCCCCCGACTGGGGCGGCTACGCGGGGCCGTGGATCGAGGCGGCCGCGAGGGGATGCCAC
GGCCTGGAGGAGCTCAGGATGAAGCGGATGGTGGTGTCCGACGAGAGCCTCGAGCTGCTGGCTCGCTCGT
TCCCGCGGTTCAGGGCTCTTGTTCTTATCAGCTGCGAGGGGTTCAGCACTGACGGGCTAGCCGCCGTCGC
GAGCCATTGCAAGCTTCTGAGGGAGTTGGATTTGCAGGAAAATGAAGTGGAGGATCGAGGGCCTAGGTGG
CTTTCCTGCTTCCCTGATTCCTGCACATCACTTGTCTCATTGAATTTTGCCTGCATCAAAGGGGAGGTTA
ATGCTGGTTCACTGGAGAGACTTGTTAGCAGGTCCCCAAACCTGCGGAGTTTGAGGCTGAATCGATCTGT
ATCGGTAGATACACTTGCAAAGATACTACTGCGTACCCCTAACTTGGAGGATTTGGGGACAGGGAATTTG
ACAGATGACTTCCAAACTGAGTCCTACTTTAAGCTTACCAGTGCTCTGGAGAAATGCAAGATGTTGAGGA
GTTTGTCTGGATTCTGGGATGCTTCTCCTGTTTGCCTGTCATTTATCTACCCCCTGTGTGCTCAACTGAC
AGGATTGAACTTGAGCTATGCACCCACACTTGATGCTTCTGACCTTACAAAAATGATTAGCCGCTGTGTG
AAGCTCCAACGCCTTTGGGTACTGGATTGTATCTCGGACAAAGGCTTGCAAGTGGTGGCCTCCAGTTGCA
AAGACTTGCAAGAACTCAGGGTATTTCCATCAGATTTCTACGTAGCTGGTTATTCTGCAGTGACAGAGGA
GGGACTTGTTGCAGTATCCTTGGGCTGTCCAAAACTGAACTCACTACTGTACTTCTGTCACCAAATGACT
AATGCTGCACTAGTTACTGTCGCCAAGAACTGTCCAAATTTCACACGATTCAGACTTTGTATTCTTGAGC
CAGGGAAGCCTGATGTTGTGACAAGCCAACCATTAGATGAAGGCTTTGGAGCTATTGTTCGTGAGTGCAA
GGGATTACAACGTTTGTCAATATCTGGTCTTCTCACAGACAAAGTTTTCATGTATATTGGGAAATATGCA
AAACAACTTGAGATGCTTTCTATAGCATTTGCTGGTGACAGTGATAAGGGTATGATGCATGTTATGAATG
GATGCAAGAATTTAAGGAAACTGGAGATAAGAGATAGCCCGTTTGGTGATGCTGCACTCTTGGGGAATTT
TGCTAGGTACGAGACAATGCGATCCCTTTGGATGTCATCTTGCAATGTCACGTTAAAGGGGTGCCAAGTC
CTTGCGTCAAAGATGCCGATGCTCAATGTTGAGGTCATAAATGAGCGGGATGGTAGCAATGAAATGGAGG
AAAACCATGGAGATCTGCCTAAAGTGGAGAAATTATATGTGTACCGCACAACTGCTGGGGCGAGGGATGA
TGCACCAAATTTTGTTAAAATCCTAGTCGACTCCGGTTCTGCTGCTAGTGGTTGAACGCGTGGCGCCTGG
AAAAAGATTTTCAAGTGAATAAGGAGATAAAACCGTATTGACTTTTTATCATTCTACAAAAGACCAGTAA
CGAAGTGTACCCTGCTATATTACCCTGTTATCCCTAGCGTAACTCGGCCGCCACCGCGGTGGAGCTCCAG
CTTTTGTTCCCTTTAGTGAGGGTTAATTGCGCGCTTGGCGTAATCATGGTCATAGCTGTTTCCTGTGTGA
AATTGTTATCCGCTCACAATTCCACACAACATACGAGCCGGAAGCATAAAGTGTAAAGCCTGGGGTGCCT
AATGAGTGAGCTAACTCACATTAATTGCGTTGCGCTCACTGCCCGCTTTCCAGTCGGGAAACCTGTCGTG
CCAGCTGCATTAATGAATCGGCCAACGCGCGGGGAGAGGCGGTTTGCGTATTGGGCGCTCTTCCGCTTCC
TCGCTCACTGACTCGCTGCGCTCGGTCGTTCGGCTGCGGCGAGCGGTATCAGCTCACTCAAAGGCGGTAA
TACGGTTATCCACAGAATCAGGGGATAACGCAGGAAAGAACATGTGAGCAAAAGGCCAGCAAAAGGCCAG
GAACCGTAAAAAGGCCGCGTTGCTGGCGTTTTTCCATAGGCTCCGCCCCCCTGACGAGCATCACAAAAAT
CGACGCTCAAGTCAGAGGTGGCGAAACCCGACAGGACTATAAAGATACCAGGCGTTTCCCCCTGGAAGCT
CCCTCGTGCGCTCTCCTGTTCCGACCCTGCCGCTTACCGGATACCTGTCCGCCTTTCTCCCTTCGGGAAG
CGTGGCGCTTTCTCATAGCTCACGCTGTAGGTATCTCAGTTCGGTGTAGGTCGTTCGCTCCAAGCTGGGC
TGTGTGCACGAACCCCCCGTTCAGCCCGACCGCTGCGCCTTATCCGGTAACTATCGTCTTGAGTCCAACC
CGGTAAGACACGACTTATCGCCACTGGCAGCAGCCACTGGTAACAGGATTAGCAGAGCGAGGTATGTAGG
CGGTGCTACAGAGTTCTTGAAGTGGTGGCCTAACTACGGCTACACTAGAAGAACAGTATTTGGTATCTGC
GCTCTGCTGAAGCCAGTTACCTTCGGAAAAAGAGTTGGTAGCTCTTGATCCGGCAAACAAACCACCGCTG
GTAGCGGTGGTTTTTTTGTTTGCAAGCAGCAGATTACGCGCAGAAAAAAAGGATCTCAAGAAGATCCTTT
GATCTTTTCTACGGGGTCTGACGCTCAGTGGAACGAAAACTCACGTTAAGGGATTTTGGTCATGAGATTA
TCAAAAAGGATCTTCACCTAGATCCTTTTAAATTAAAAATGAAGTTTTAAATCAATCTAAAGTATATATG
AGTAAACTTGGTCTGACAGTTACCAATGCTTAATCAGTGAGGCACCTATCTCAGCGATCTGTCTATTTCG
TTCATCCATAGTTGCCTGACTCCCCGTCGTGTAGATAACTACGATACGGGAGGGCTTACCATCTGGCCCC
AGTGCTGCAATGATACCGCGAGACCCACGCTCACCGGCTCCAGATTTATCAGCAATAAACCAGCCAGCCG
GAAGGGCCGAGCGCAGAAGTGGTCCTGCAACTTTATCCGCCTCCATCCAGTCTATTAATTGTTGCCGGGA
AGCTAGAGTAAGTAGTTCGCCAGTTAATAGTTTGCGCAACGTTGTTGCCATTGCTACAGGCATCGTGGTG
TCACGCTCGTCGTTTGGTATGGCTTCATTCAGCTCCGGTTCCCAACGATCAAGGCGAGTTACATGATCCC
CCATGTTGTGCAAAAAAGCGGTTAGCTCCTTCGGTCCTCCGATCGTTGTCAGAAGTAAGTTGGCCGCAGT
GTTATCACTCATGGTTATGGCAGCACTGCATAATTCTCTTACTGTCATGCCATCCGTAAGATGCTTTTCT
GTGACTGGTGAGTACTCAACCAAGTCATTCTGAGAATAGTGTATGCGGCGACCGAGTTGCTCTTGCCCGG
CGTCAATACGGGATAATACCGCGCCACATAGCAGAACTTTAAAAGTGCTCATCATTGGAAAACGTTCTTC
GGGGCGAAAACTCTCAAGGATCTTACCGCTGTTGAGATCCAGTTCGATGTAACCCACTCGTGCACCCAAC
TGATCTTCAGCATCTTTTACTTTCACCAGCGTTTCTGGGTGAGCAAAAACAGGAAGGCAAAATGCCGCAA
AAAAGGGAATAAGGGCGACACGGAAATGTTGAATACTCATACTCTTCCTTTTTCAATATTATTGAAGCAT
TTATCAGGGTTATTGTCTCATGAGCGGATACATATTTGAATGTATTTAGAAAAATAAACAAATAGGGGTT
CCGCGCACATTTCCCCGAAAAGTGCCACCTGGGTCCTTTTCATCACGTGCTATAAAAATAATTATAATTT
AAATTTTTTAATATAAATATATAAATTAAAAATAGAAAGTAAAAAAAGAAATTAAAGAAAAAATAGTTTT
TGTTTTCCGAAGATGTAAAAGACTCTAGGGGGATCGCCAACAAATACTACCTTTTATCTTGCTCTTCCTG
CTCTCAGGTATTAATGCCGAATTGTTTCATCTTGTCTGTGTAGAAGACCACACACGAAAATCCTGTGATT
TTACATTTTACTTATCGTTAATCGAATGTATATCTATTTAATCTGCTTTTCTTGTCTAATAAATATATAT
GTAAAGTACGCTTTTTGTTGAAATTTTTTAAACCTTTGTTTATTTTTTTTTCTTCATTCCGTAACTCTTC
TACCTTCTTTATTTACTTTCTAAAATCCAAATACAAAACATAAAAATAAATAAACACAGAGTAAATTCCC
AAATTATTCCATCATTAAAAGATACGAGGCGCGTGTAAGTTACAGGCAAGCGATCCGTCTAAGAAACCAT
TATTATCATGACATTAACCTATAAAAATAGGCGTATCACGAGGCCCTTTCGTC
